Addgene plasmid #192951: pKTop::sptse5-CT (1169-1300)
Purpose: For membrane insertion study; Expresses sptse5-CT (1169-1300) /PhoA (22-472)/LacZ (4-60)fusion with PelB signalpeptide fused at the N-terminus
Depositing lab: David Albesa-Jové. Depositing organization: Instituto Biofisika Institutua (UPV/EHU, CSIC). Publication: The P. aeruginosa effector Tse5 forms membrane pores disrupting the membrane potential of intoxicated bacteria. Gonzalez-Magana A, Altuna J, Queralt-Martin M, Largo E, Velazquez C, Montanchez I, Bernal P, Alcaraz A, Albesa-Jove D. Commun Biol. 2022 Nov 5;5(1):1189. doi: 10.1038/s42003-022-04140-y. PubMed 36335275.
Backbone
  Vector backbone: pKTop
  Backbone manufacturer: Ladant Lab (https://research.pasteur.fr/en/team/biochemistry-of-macromolecular-interactions/)
  Vector type: Bacterial Expression
Growth in bacteria
  Bacterial resistance: Kanamycin, 50 μg/mL
  Growth temperature: 37°C
  Growth strain: DH5alpha
  Copy number: High Copy
Gene/Insert
  Gene/Insert name: sptse5-CT (1169-1300)
  Species: Pseudomonas aeruginosa
  Mutation: encodes for sptse5 (1169-1300)
  Tag / fusion protein: PelB signal peptide (N terminal on insert)
  Cloning method: Unknown
Terms and licenses: Academic/Nonprofit Terms; Industry Terms: Not Available to Industry
Depositor comments: Please visit https://doi.org/10.21203/rs.3.rs-967174/v1 for preprint.
How to cite: pKTop::sptse5-CT (1169-1300) was a gift from David Albesa-Jové (Addgene plasmid # 192951 ; http://n2t.net/addgene:192951 ; RRID:Addgene_192951)
