[The description below was written by a language model from this plasmid's Addgene catalogue record and pLannotate feature annotations shown in this document.]
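Description:
pKTop::sptse5-CT (1169-1300) is a 4.7 kb bacterial expression plasmid built on the pKTop backbone, a vector designed for mapping membrane protein topology in E. coli with a dual PhoA-LacZα reporter. It is selected with kanamycin through a Tn5-derived neo (nptII) gene, which is flanked by remnants of the transposon (partial ble and transposase sequences). Replication is annotated as coming from a p15A origin, normally described as medium copy and compatible with ColE1-type plasmids, whereas the catalogue entry lists the plasmid as high copy. The record does not resolve this difference. Short fragments of bom, rop, IS1 and an RSF origin are also detected and appear to be backbone leftovers rather than functional parts.

The payload is a single open reading frame driven by the lac promoter, with its CAP binding site and lac operator upstream, so expression is subject to lac repressor control and can be relieved by IPTG. Only a short fragment of lacI is present on the plasmid. The fusion begins with a PelB signal peptide, which is stated in the catalogue but not separately annotated. This is followed by residues 1169-1300 of the C-terminal region of Tse5, a Pseudomonas aeruginosa toxin delivered by the H1 type VI secretion system. Next come E. coli alkaline phosphatase (residues 22-472, lacking its own signal sequence) and a LacZα fragment (residues 4-60). PhoA is active only in the periplasm, and LacZα complementation requires a cytoplasmic location, so the relative activities report on which side of the inner membrane the reporter ends up. The construct was made to study membrane insertion of this Tse5 fragment, in work on the toxin's pore-forming activity.
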