Features (pLannotate 1.2.2; 16 found; start..end, strand, type, name):
      5..97      +  CDS            lacI (fragment): lac repressor; lacI; The lac repressor binds to the lac operator to inhibit transcription in E. coli. This inhibition can be relieved by adding lactose or isopropyl-β-D-thiogalactopyranoside (IPTG).
    110..131     +  protein_bind   CAP binding site: CAP binding activates transcription in the presence of cAMP. E. coli catabolite activator protein
    146..176     +  promoter       lac promoter: promoter for the E. coli lac operon
    184..200     +  protein_bind   lac operator: The lac repressor binds to the lac operator to inhibit transcription in E. coli. This inhibition can be relieved by adding lactose or isopropyl-β-D-thiogalactopyranoside (IPTG). lac repressor encoded by lacI
    284..712     +  CDS            tse5 (fragment): TSE5_PSEAE - Protein predicted: Swiss-Prot protein existence level 4. Toxin secreted by the H1 type VI (H1-T6SS) secretion system that acts on bacterial target cells. The producing bacterium is protected by a cognate immunity protein. From Pseudomonas aeruginosa (strain ATCC 15692 / DSM 22644 / CIP 104116 / JCM 14847 / LMG 12228 / 1C / PRS 101 / PAO1).
    722..2074    +  CDS            phoA: PPB_ECOLI - Experimental evidence at protein level: Swiss-Prot protein existence level 1. From Escherichia coli (strain K12).
   2075..2236    +  CDS            lacZα (fragment): LacZα fragment of β-galactosidase; lacZ fragment
   2246..2291    -  misc_feature   bom (fragment): basis of mobility region from pBR322
   2393..2428    -  CDS            rop (fragment): Rop protein, which maintains plasmids at low copy number; rop
   2439..2474    +  CDS            lacZα (fragment): LacZα fragment of β-galactosidase; lacZ fragment
   2477..2543    -  mobile_element IS1 (fragment): prokaryotic transposable element IS1
   2544..2696    -  CDS            ble (fragment): BLE_KLEPN - Experimental evidence at protein level: Swiss-Prot protein existence level 1. Binding protein with a strong affinity to the bleomycin family of antibiotics. Binds to CL990; an antimitotic-antibiotic compound. From Klebsiella pneumoniae.
   2720..3511    -  CDS            neo: KKA2_KLEPN - Also known as kan, nptII. Experimental evidence at protein level: Swiss-Prot protein existence level 1. Resistance to kanamycin, neomycin, paromomycin, ribostamycin, butirosin and gentamicin B. From Klebsiella pneumoniae.
   3543..3872    -  CDS            tnpA (fragment): TN5P_ECOLX - Also known as tnp. Experimental evidence at protein level: Swiss-Prot protein existence level 1. Mediates transposition of transposon Tn5 by a 'cut and paste' mechanism. First, the monomeric transposase binds the 19 bp inverted DNA repeats flanking the transposon. Then, dimerization of the DNA- bound transposase creates a synaptic DNA complex. After nicking of the first DNA strand, excision of the transposon proceeds through a series of intermediates. The transposase then mediates the insertion of the transposon at a new site by strand transfer. The activity of the wild- type tran
   3907..4452    +  rep_origin     p15A ori: Plasmids containing the medium-copy-number p15A origin of replication can be propagated in E. coli cells that contain a second plasmid with the ColE1 origin.
   4540..4595    +  rep_origin     RSF ori (fragment): Plasmids containing the RSF 1030 origin of replication can be propagated in E. coli cells that contain additional plasmids with compatible origins.
>Addgene plasmid #192951 | pKTop::sptse5-CT (1169-1300) | addgene full sequence | sequence record 380604 | Addgene NGS Result
GCTAGCGCCCAATACGCAAACCGCCTCTCCCCGCGCGTTGGCCGATTCATTAATGCAGCTGGCACGACAG
GTTTCCCGACTGGAAAGCGGGCAGTGAGCGCAACGCAATTAATGTGAGTTAGCTCACTCATTAGGCACCC
CAGGCTTTACACTTTATGCTTCCGGCTCGTATGTTGTGTGGAATTGTGAGCGGATAACAATTTCACACAG
GAAACAGCTATGACCATGATTACGCCAAGCTATGAAGTACCTGCTGCCGACCGCGGCGGCGGGTCTGCTG
CTGCTGGCGGCGCAGCCGGCGATGGCGATGGGCCTGATCATTCCGCTGGTTGTGATCGGTGCGTTTGCGG
CGCGTGCGGCGATTGGTGCGGCGCTGGGTGCGGGCATTGAGCTGGGTATGCAGACCGGCAAACAAGTGCT
GGGTCAGATGAAGGATAACTGGGACAGCGATCGTGACCTGACCGATATCAAGTGGAAATGCATCGACATT
AACTGGAAACATGTTGGTGCGAGCGCGGCGATTGGTACCGTTGCGCCGGGCATGCTGAGCACCGGTAAAA
CCGTGGTTCAGAGCGCGAAGGCGATTCGTACCCTGAGCGGTCAGGCGGCGAACACCGCGAACCGTGCGGC
GAAACTGGCGGCGCGTAAGGCGGCGCACGCGGATACCATCAAGAAAGCGGTGGCGACCCAAGCGGCGTGG
CAGACCGGCAAGGGGAGCTCGGCCCGGACACCAGAAATGCCTGTTCTGGAAAACCGGGCTGCTCAGGGCG
ATATTACTGCACCCGGCGGTGCTCGCCGTTTAACGGGTGATCAGACTGCCGCTCTGCGTGATTCTCTTAG
CGATAAACCTGCAAAAAATATTATTTTGCTGATTGGCGATGGGATGGGGGACTCGGAAATTACTGCCGCA
CGTAATTATGCCGAAGGTGCGGGCGGCTTTTTTAAAGGTATAGATGCCTTACCGCTTACCGGGCAATACA
CTCACTATGCGCTGAATAAAAAAACCGGCAAACCGGACTACGTCACCGACTCGGCTGCATCAGCAACCGC
CTGGTCAACCGGTGTCAAAACCTATAACGGCGCGCTGGGCGTCGATATTCACGAAAAAGATCACCCAACG
ATTCTGGAAATGGCAAAAGCCGCAGGTCTGGCGACCGGTAACGTTTCTACCGCAGAGTTGCAGGATGCCA
CGCCCGCTGCGCTGGTGGCACATGTGACCTCGCGCAAATGCTACGGTCCGAGCGCGACCAGTGAAAAATG
TCCGGGTAACGCTCTGGAAAAAGGCGGAAAAGGATCGATTACCGAACAGCTGCTTAACGCTCGTGCCGAC
GTTACGCTTGGCGGCGGCGCAAAAACCTTTGCTGAAACGGCAACCGCTGGTGAATGGCAGGGAAAAACGC
TGCGTGAACAGGCACAGGCGCGTGGTTATCAGTTGGTGAGCGATGCTGCCTCACTGAATTCGGTGACGGA
AGCGAATCAGCAAAAACCCCTGCTTGGCCTGTTTGCTGACGGCAATATGCCAGTGCGCTGGCTAGGACCG
AAAGCAACGTACCATGGCAATATCGATAAGCCCGCAGTCACCTGTACGCCAAATCCGCAACGTAATGACA
GTGTACCAACCCTGGCGCAGATGACCGACAAAGCCATTGAATTGTTGAGTAAAAATGAGAAAGGCTTTTT
CCTGCAAGTTGAAGGTGCGTCAATCGATAAACAGGATCATGCTGCGAATCCTTGTGGGCAAATTGGCGAG
ACGGTCGATCTCGATGAAGCCGTACAACGGGCGCTGGAATTCGCTAAAAAGGAGGGTAACACGCTGGTCA
TAGTCACCGCTGATCACGCCCACGCCAGCCAGATTGTTGCGCCGGATACCAAAGCTCCGGGCCTCACCCA
GGCGCTAAATACCAAAGATGGCGCAGTGATGGTGATGAGTTACGGGAACTCCGAAGAGGATTCACAAGAA
CATACCGGCAGTCAGTTGCGTATTGCGGCGTATGGCCCGCATGCCGCCAATGTTGTTGGACTGACCGACC
AGACCGATCTCTTCTACACCATGAAAGCCGCTCTGGGGCTGAAAACGGATTCACTGGCCGTCGTTTTACA
ACGTCGTGACTGGGAAAACCCTGGCGTTACCCAACTTAATCGCCTTGCAGCACATCCCCCTTTCGCCAGC
TGGCGTAATAGCGAAGAGGCCCGCACCGATCGCCCTTCCCAACAGTTGCGCAGCCTGAATGGCGAATGGC
GCTAAGTGCACTCTCAGTACAATCTGCTCTGATGCCGCATAGTTAAGCCAGCCCCGACACCCGCCAACAC
CCGCTGACGCGCCCTGACGGGCTTGTCTGCTCCCGGCATCCGCTTACAGACAAGCTGTGACCGTCTCCGG
GAGCTGCATGTGTCAGAGGTTTTCACCGTCATCACCGAAACGCGCGAGACGAAAGGGCCGCCCTTCCCAA
CAGTTGCGCAGCCTGAATGGCGAATGGCGCTGATGTCCGGCGGTGCTTTTGCCGTTACGCACCACCCCGT
CAGTAGCTGAACAGGAGGGACAGGGGGTGGGCGAAGAACTCCAGCATGAGATCCCCGCGCTGGAGGATCA
TCCAGCCGGCGTCCCGGAAAACGATTCCGAAGCCCAACCTTTCATAGAAGGCGGCGGTGGAATCGAAATC
TCGTGATGGCAGGTTGGGCGTCGCTTGGTCGGTCATTTCGAACCCCAGAGTCCCGCTCAGAAGAACTCGT
CAAGAAGGCGATAGAAGGCGATGCGCTGCGAATCGGGAGCGGCGATACCGTAAAGCACGAGGAAGCGGTC
AGCCCATTCGCCGCCAAGCTCTTCAGCAATATCACGGGTAGCCAACGCTATGTCCTGATAGCGGTCCGCC
ACACCCAGCCGGCCACAGTCGATGAATCCAGAAAAGCGGCCATTTTCCACCATGATATTCGGCAAGCAGG
CATCGCCATGGGTCACGACGAGATCCTCGCCGTCGGGCATCCGCGCCTTGAGCCTGGCGAACAGTTCGGC
TGGCGCGAGCCCCTGATGCTCTTCGTCCAGATCATCCTGATCGACAAGACCGGCTTCCATCCGAGTACGT
GCTCGCTCGATGCGATGTTTCGCTTGGTGGTCGAATGGGCAGGTAGCCGGATCAAGCGTATGCAGCCGCC
GCATTGCATCAGCCATGATGGATACTTTCTCGGCAGGAGCAAGGTGAGATGACAGGAGATCCTGCCCCGG
CACTTCGCCCAATAGCAGCCAGTCCCTTCCCGCTTCAGTGACAACGTCGAGCACAGCTGCGCAAGGAACG
CCCGTCGTGGCCAGCCACGATAGCCGCGCTGCCTCGTCTTGGAGTTCATTCAGGGCACCGGACAGGTCGG
TCTTGACAAAAAGAACCGGGCGCCCCTGCGCTGACAGCCGGAACACGGCGGCATCAGAGCAGCCGATTGT
CTGTTGTGCCCAGTCATAGCCGAATAGCCTCTCCACCCAAGCGGCCGGAGAACCTGCGTGCAATCCATCT
TGTTCAATCATGCGAAACGATCCTCATCCTGTCTCTTGATCAGATCTTGATCCCCTGCGCCATCAGATCC
TTGGCGGCAAGAAAGCCATCCAGTTTACTTTGCAGGGCTTCCCAACCTTACCAGAGGGCGCCCCAGCTGG
CAATTCCGGTTCGCTTGCTGTCCATAAAACCGCCCAGTCTAGCTATCGCCATGTAAGCCCACTGCAAGCT
ACCTGCTTTCTCTTTGCGCTTGCGTTTTCCCTTGTCCAGATAGCCCAGTAGCTGACATTCATCCGGGGTC
AGCACCGTTTCTGCGGACTGGCTTTCTACGTGTTCCGCTTCCTTTAGCAGCCCTTGCGCCCTGAGTGCTT
GCGGCAGCGTGAAGCTGTGCCTAGAAATATTTTATCTGATTAATAAGATGATCTTCTTGAGATCGTTTTG
GTCTGCGCGTAATCTCTTGCTCTGAAAACGAAAAAACCGCCTTGCAGGGCGGTTTTTCGAAGGTTCTCTG
AGCTACCAACTCTTTGAACCGAGGTAACTGGCTTGGAGGAGCGCAGTCACCAAAACTTGTCCTTTCAGTT
TAGCCTTAACCGGCGCATGACTTCAAGACTAACTCCTCTAAATCAATTACCAGTGGCTGCTGCCAGTGGT
GCTTTTGCATGTCTTTCCGGGTTGGACTCAAGACGATAGTTACCGGATAAGGCGCAGCGGTCGGACTGAA
CGGGGGGTTCGTGCATACAGTCCAGCTTGGAGCGAACTGCCTACCCGGAACTGAGTGTCAGGCGTGGAAT
GAGACAAACGCGGCCATAACAGCGGAATGACACCGGTAAACCGAAAGGCAGGAACAGGAGAGCGCACGAG
GGAGCCGCCAGGGGGAAACGCCTGGTATCTTTATAGTCCTGTCGGGTTTCGCCACCACTGATTTGAGCGT
CAGATTTCGTGATGCTTGTCAGGGGGGCGGAGCCTATGGAAAAACGGCTTTGCCGCGGCCCTCTCACTTC
CCTGTTAAGTATCTTCCTGGCATCTTCCAGGAAATCTCCGCCCCGTTCGTAAGCCATTTCCGCTCGCCGC
AGTCGAACGACCGAGCGTAGCGAGTCAGTGAGCGAGGAAGCGGAATATATCCTGTATCACATATTCTGCT
GACGCACCGGTGCAGCCTTTTTTCTCCTGCCACATGAAGCACTTCACTGACACCCTCATCAGTGCCAACA
TAGTAAGCCAGTATATACACTCC
